Addgene plasmid #97075: pcDNA3-ULK2
Purpose: Expresses ULK2 in mammalian cells
Depositing lab: Pasquale Vito. Depositing organization: Biogem SCARL, IRGS Instituto di ricerche genetiche Gaetano Salvatore. Publication: CARMA2sh and ULK2 control pathogen-associated molecular patterns recognition in human keratinocytes: psoriasis-linked CARMA2sh mutants escape ULK2 censorship. Scudiero I, Mazzone P, D'Andrea LE, Ferravante A, Zotti T, Telesio G, De Rubis G, Reale C, Pizzulo M, Muralitharan S, Vito P, Stilo R. Cell Death Dis. 2017 Feb 23;8(2):e2627. doi: 10.1038/cddis.2017.51. PubMed 28230860.
Backbone
  Vector backbone: pcDNA3
  Backbone size w/o insert (bp): 5400
  Total vector size (bp): 8510
  Vector type: Mammalian Expression
  Selectable markers: Neomycin (select with G418)
Growth in bacteria
  Bacterial resistance: Ampicillin, 100 μg/mL
  Growth temperature: 37°C
  Growth strain: DH5alpha
  Copy number: High Copy
Gene/Insert
  Gene/Insert name: ULK2
  Species: H. sapiens (human)
  Insert size (bp): 3110
  Mutation: none
  Entrez Gene: ULK2 (a.k.a. ATG1B, Unc51.2)
  Promoter: CMV
  Tag / fusion protein: FLAG (N terminal on backbone)
  Cloning method: Restriction Enzyme; 5′ cloning site EcoRI (not destroyed); 3′ cloning site XhoI (not destroyed)
  Sequencing primers: 5′ CMV-F; 3′ BGH-rev
Terms and licenses: Academic/Nonprofit Terms; Industry Terms: Not Available to Industry
How to cite: pcDNA3-ULK2 was a gift from Pasquale Vito (Addgene plasmid # 97075 ; http://n2t.net/addgene:97075 ; RRID:Addgene_97075)
