[The description below was written by a language model from this plasmid's Addgene catalogue record and pLannotate feature annotations shown in this document.]
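Description:
pcDNA3-ULK2 is a mammalian expression plasmid built on the pcDNA3 backbone that drives production of full-length, unmutated human ULK2 (also known as ATG1B or Unc51.2), a serine/threonine kinase that acts in starvation-induced autophagy upstream of the PIK3C3 complex and participates in feedback loops with mTORC1 and AMPK. The roughly 3.1 kb coding sequence was inserted between the EcoRI and XhoI sites, both of which remain intact. It sits downstream of a backbone-encoded FLAG epitope, so the protein is expressed with an N-terminal FLAG tag suitable for immunodetection or immunoprecipitation. Transcription is controlled by the human cytomegalovirus immediate-early enhancer and promoter and terminated by the bovine growth hormone polyadenylation signal. A T7 promoter lies between the CMV promoter and the tag, which in principle allows in vitro transcription of the insert.

In bacteria, the plasmid replicates from a high-copy ColE1/pUC-type origin and is selected with ampicillin through the β-lactamase gene. An f1 origin is also present for single-stranded DNA production. For mammalian cells, a separate cassette places the neomycin phosphotransferase gene under the SV40 early promoter with an SV40 polyadenylation signal, permitting G418 selection of stable transfectants. The catalogue lists a total size of about 8.5 kb, consistent with the sequenced record. Several short annotations in the feature table (an HIV-1 LTR fragment, a ble fragment, lac promoter/operator and lacI remnants, a bom fragment) appear to be small backbone remnants or homology hits rather than functional modules. The construct is intended for transient or stable ULK2 overexpression, and the associated study concerns ULK2 and CARMA2sh in pathogen-associated molecular pattern recognition in human keratinocytes.
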