Features (pLannotate 1.2.2; 21 found; start..end, strand, type, name):
      1..380     +  enhancer       CMV enhancer: human cytomegalovirus immediate early enhancer
    381..584     +  promoter       CMV promoter: human cytomegalovirus (CMV) immediate early promoter
    580..613     +  LTR            5' LTR (truncated) (fragment): truncated 5' long terminal repeat (LTR) from HIV-1
    629..647     +  promoter       T7 promoter: promoter for bacteriophage T7 RNA polymerase
    692..712     +  CDS            FLAG (fragment): FLAG® epitope tag, followed by an enterokinase cleavage site
    752..3859    +  CDS            ULK2: ULK2_HUMAN - Also known as KIAA0623. Experimental evidence at protein level: Swiss-Prot protein existence level 1. Serine/threonine-protein kinase involved in autophagy in response to starvation. Acts upstream of phosphatidylinositol 3-kinase PIK3C3 to regulate the formation of autophagophores, the precursors of autophagosomes. Part of regulatory feedback loops in autophagy: acts both as a downstream effector and a negative regulator of mammalian target of rapamycin complex 1 (mTORC1) via interaction with RPTOR. Activated via phosphorylation by AMPK, also acts as a negative regulator of AMPK t
   3906..4130    +  polyA_signal   bGH poly(A) signal: bovine growth hormone polyadenylation signal
   4134..4155    +  promoter       SV40 promoter (fragment): SV40 enhancer and early promoter
   4176..4604    +  rep_origin     f1 ori (sequence partly withheld): f1 bacteriophage origin of replication; arrow indicates direction of (+) strand synthesis
   4618..4947    +  promoter       SV40 promoter: SV40 enhancer and early promoter
   5014..5805    +  CDS            neo: KKA2_KLEPN - Also known as kan, nptII. Experimental evidence at protein level: Swiss-Prot protein existence level 1. Resistance to kanamycin, neomycin, paromomycin, ribostamycin, butirosin and gentamicin B. From Klebsiella pneumoniae.
   5829..5987    +  CDS            ble (fragment): BLE_KLEPN - Experimental evidence at protein level: Swiss-Prot protein existence level 1. Binding protein with a strong affinity to the bleomycin family of antibiotics. Binds to CL990; an antimitotic-antibiotic compound. From Klebsiella pneumoniae.
   5982..6103    +  polyA_signal   SV40 poly(A) signal: SV40 polyadenylation signal
   6176..6192    -  protein_bind   lac operator: The lac repressor binds to the lac operator to inhibit transcription in E. coli. This inhibition can be relieved by adding lactose or isopropyl-β-D-thiogalactopyranoside (IPTG). lac repressor encoded by lacI
   6200..6230    -  promoter       lac promoter: promoter for the E. coli lac operon
   6245..6266    -  protein_bind   CAP binding site: CAP binding activates transcription in the presence of cAMP. E. coli catabolite activator protein
   6279..6371    -  CDS            lacI (fragment): lac repressor; lacI; The lac repressor binds to the lac operator to inhibit transcription in E. coli. This inhibition can be relieved by adding lactose or isopropyl-β-D-thiogalactopyranoside (IPTG).
   6554..7142    -  rep_origin     ori: high-copy-number ColE1/pMB1/pBR322/pUC origin of replication
   7313..8173    -  CDS            AmpR: β-lactamase; bla; confers resistance to ampicillin, carbenicillin, and related antibiotics
   8174..8278    -  promoter       AmpR promoter: bla
   8337..8389    -  misc_feature   bom (fragment): basis of mobility region from pBR322
>Addgene plasmid #97075 | pcDNA3-ULK2 | addgene full sequence | sequence record 190788 | Addgene NGS Result
GACATTGATTATTGACTAGTTATTAATAGTAATCAATTACGGGGTCATTAGTTCATAGCCCATATATGGA
GTTCCGCGTTACATAACTTACGGTAAATGGCCCGCCTGGCTGACCGCCCAACGACCCCCGCCCATTGACG
TCAATAATGACGTATGTTCCCATAGTAACGCCAATAGGGACTTTCCATTGACGTCAATGGGTGGAGTATT
TACGGTAAACTGCCCACTTGGCAGTACATCAAGTGTATCATATGCCAAGTACGCCCCCTATTGACGTCAA
TGACGGTAAATGGCCCGCCTGGCATTATGCCCAGTACATGACCTTATGGGACTTTCCTACTTGGCAGTAC
ATCTACGTATTAGTCATCGCTATTACCATGGTGATGCGGTTTTGGCAGTACATCAATGGGCGTGGATAGC
GGTTTGACTCACGGGGATTTCCAAGTCTCCACCCCATTGACGTCAATGGGAGTTTGTTTTGGCACCAAAA
TCAACGGGACTTTCCAAAATGTCGTAACAACTCCGCCCCATTGACGCAAATGGGCGGTAGGCGTGTACGG
TGGGAGGTCTATATAAGCAGAGCTCTCTGGCTAACTAGAGAACCCACTGCTTACTGGCTTATCGAAATTA
ATACGACTCACTATAGGGAGACCCAAGCTGGCTAGCGTTTAAACTTAAGCTTACCATGGACTACAAGGAC
GACGATGACAAGGTACCTAAGGATCCAGTGTGGTGGAATTCTGCAGATATCATGGAGGTGGTGGGTGACT
TCGAGTACAGCAAGAGGGATCTCGTGGGACACGGGGCCTTCGCCGTGGTCTTCCGGGGGCGGCACCGCCA
GAAAACTGATTGGGAGGTAGCTATTAAAAGTATTAATAAAAAGAACTTGTCAAAATCACAAATACTGCTT
GGAAAGGAAATTAAAATCTTAAAGGAACTTCAGCATGAAAATATTGTAGCACTCTATGATGTTCAGGAAT
TACCCAACTCTGTCTTTTTGGTGATGGAGTATTGCAATGGTGGAGACCTCGCAGATTATTTGCAAGCGAA
AGGGACTCTCAGTGAAGACACGATCAGAGTGTTTCTGCATCAGATTGCTGCTGCCATGCGAATCCTGCAC
AGCAAAGGAATCATCCACAGAGATCTCAAACCACAGAACATCTTGCTGTCCTATGCCAATCGCAGAAAAT
CAAGTGTCAGTGGTATTCGCATCAAAATAGCGGATTTTGGTTTTGCTCGTTACCTACATAGTAACATGAT
GGCTGCAACACTGTGTGGATCCCCGATGTACATGGCTCCTGAGGTTATTATGTCTCAACATTATGATGCT
AAGGCTGACTTGTGGAGCATAGGAACAGTGATATACCAATGCCTAGTTGGAAAACCACCTTTTCAGGCCA
ATAGTCCTCAAGACTTAAGGATGTTTTATGAAAAAAACAGGAGCTTAATGCCTAGTATTCCCAGAGAAAC
ATCACCTTATTTGGCTAATCTCCTTTTGGGTTTGCTTCAGAGAAACCAAAAAGATAGAATGGACTTTGAA
GCGTTTTTTAGCCATCCTTTTCTTGAGCAAGGTCCAGTAAAAAAATCTTGCCCAGTTCCAGTGCCCATGT
ATTCTGGTTCTGTCTCTGGAAGCTCCTGTGGCAGCTCTCCATCTTGTCGTTTTGCTTCTCCACCATCCCT
TCCAGATATGCAGCATATTCAGGAAGAAAACTTATCTTCCCCACCATTGGGTCCTCCCAACTATCTACAA
GTTTCCAAAGATTCTGCCAGTACTAGTAGCAAGAACTCTTCTTGTGACACGGATGACTTTGTTTTGGTGC
CACACAACATCTCGTCAGACCACTCATGTGATATGCCAATGGGGACTGCTGGCAGACGTGCTTCAAATGA
ATTCTTGGTGTGTGGAGGGCAGTGTCAGCCTACTGTGTCACCTCACAGCGAAACAGCACCAATTCCAGTT
CCTACTCAAATAAGGAATTATCAGCGCATAGAGCAGAATCTTACATCTACTGCCAGCTCAGGCACAAATG
TACATGGTTCTCCAAGATCTGCAGTGGTACGAAGGTCCAACACCAGCCCCATGGGCTTCCTCCGGCCGGG
ATCATGCTCCCCAGTACCAGCAGACACAGCACAGACAGTTGGACGAAGGCTCTCCACTGGGTCTTCTAGG
CCTTACTCACCTTCCCCTTTGGTTGGTACCATTCCTGAGCAATTCAGTCAGTGCTGCTGTGGGCATCCTC
AGGGCCATGACTCCAGGAGTAGAAACTCCTCAGGTTCTCCAGTGCCACAAGCTCAGTCCCCACAGTCTCT
CTTATCGGGTGCTAGACTGCAGAGCGCCCCCACCCTCACTGACATCTATCAGAACAAGCAGAAGCTCAGA
AAACAGCACTCTGACCCCGTGTGCCCATCCCATACTGGGGCTGGGTACAGCTACTCGCCTCAGCCCAGTC
GGCCTGGCAGCCTTGGAACTTCTCCCACCAAGCACTTGGGGTCCTCTCCACGGAGTTCTGACTGGTTCTT
TAAAACTCCTTTGCCAACAATCATTGGCTCTCCTACTAAGACCACAGCTCCTTTCAAAATCCCTAAAACT
CAAGCATCTTCCAACCTGTTAGCCTTGGTTACTCGTCATGGGCCTGCTGAAGAACAGTCGAAAGATGGGA
ATGAGCCACGGGAATGTGCCCATTGCCTCTTAGTGCAAGGAAGTGAGAGGCAGCGGGCCGAGCAGCAGAG
CAAGGCAGTGTTTGGCAGATCTGTCAGTACCGGGAAGTTATCAGATCAACAAGGAAAGACTCCTATATGT
CGACATCAGGGCAGCACAGACAGTTTAAATACAGAACGACCAATGGATATAGCTCCGGCAGGAGCCTGTG
GTGGTGTTCTGGCACCTCCTGCAGGTACAGCAGCAAGTTCCAAGGCTGTCCTCTTCACTGTAGGGTCTCC
TCCACACAGTGCGGCAGCCCCCACTTGTACCCACATGTTCCTTCGAACAAGAACAACCTCAGTGGGGCCC
AGCAACTCCGGGGGCTCTCTTTGTGCCATGAGTGGCCGCGTGTGCGTGGGGTCCCCGCCTGGCCCAGGCT
TCGGCTCTTCCCCTCCAGGAGCAGAGGCAGCTCCCAGCCTGAGATACGTGCCTTACGGTGCTTCACCCCC
CAGCCTAGAGGGGCTCATCACCTTTGAAGCCCCTGAACTGCCGGAGGAGACGCTGATGGAGCGGGAACAC
ACAGACACCTTACGCCATCTGAATGTGATGCTGATGTTCACTGAGTGTGTGCTGGACCTGACAGCCATGA
GGGGAGGAAACCCTGAGCTGTGCACATCTGCTGTGTCCTTGTACCAGATCCAGGAGAGTGTGGTGGTGGA
CCAGATCAGTCAGCTGAGCAAAGACTGGGGGCGGGTGGAGCAGCTGGTGTTGTACATGAAAGCAGCACAG
CTGCTTGCGGCTTCTCTGCATCTTGCCAAAGCCCAGATCAAGTCCGGGAAACTGAGCCCATCCACAGCTG
TGAAACAAGTTGTCAAGAATCTGAACGAACGATATAAATTCTGCATCACCATGTGCAAGAAACTTACAGA
AAAGCTGAATCGATTCTTCTCTGACAAACAGAGGTTTATTGATGAAATCAACAGTGTGACTGCAGAGAAA
CTCATCTATAATTGTGCTGTAGAAATGGTTCAGTCTGCAGCCCTGGATGAGATGTTTCAGCAGACCGAAG
ATATTGTTTATCGCTATCATAAGGCAGCCCTTCTTTTGGAAGGCCTAAGTAGGATTCTACAGGACCCTGC
AGATATTGAAAATGTGCATAAATATAAATGTAGTATTGAGAGAAGACTGTCGGCGCTCTGCCATAGCACC
GCAACCGTGTGACTCGAGTCTAGAGGGCCCGTTTAAACCCGCTGATCAGCCTCGACTGTGCCTTCTAGTT
GCCAGCCATCTGTTGTTTGCCCCTCCCCCGTGCCTTCCTTGACCCTGGAAGGTGCCACTCCCACTGTCCT
TTCCTAATAAAATGAGGAAATTGCATCGCATTGTCTGAGTAGGTGTCATTCTATTCTGGGGGGTGGGGTG
GGGCAGGACAGCAAGGGGGAGGATTGGGAAGACAATAGCAGGCATGCTGGGGATGCGGTGGGCTCTATGG
CTTCTGAGGCGGAAAGAACCAGCTGGGGCTCTAGGGGGTATCCCC
[124 nt withheld, positions 4176-4299]
C
[91 nt withheld, positions 4301-4391]
A
[49 nt withheld, positions 4393-4441]
CCTTTGACGTTGGAGTCCACGTTCTTT
[37 nt withheld, positions 4469-4505]
ACCCTATCTCGGTCTATTCTTTTGATTTATAAGGGATTTTGCCGATTTCGGCCTATTGGTTAAAAAATGA
GCTGATTTAACAAAAATTTAACGCGAATTAATTCTGTGGAATGTGTGTCAGTTAGGGTGTGGAAAGTCCC
CAGGCTCCCCAGCAGGCAGAAGTATGCAAAGCATGCATCTCAATTAGTCAGCAACCAGGTGTGGAAAGTC
CCCAGGCTCCCCAGCAGGCAGAAGTATGCAAAGCATGCATCTCAATTAGTCAGCAACCATAGTCCCGCCC
CTAACTCCGCCCATCCCGCCCCTAACTCCGCCCAGTTCCGCCCATTCTCCGCCCCATGGCTGACTAATTT
TTTTTATTTATGCAGAGGCCGAGGCCGCCTCTGCCTCTGAGCTATTCCAGAAGTAGTGAGGAGGCTTTTT
TGGAGGCCTAGGCTTTTGCAAAAAGCTCCCGGGAGCTTGTATATCCATTTTCGGATCTGATCAAGAGACA
GGATGAGGATCGTTTCGCATGATTGAACAAGATGGATTGCACGCAGGTTCTCCGGCCGCTTGGGTGGAGA
GGCTATTCGGCTATGACTGGGCACAACAGACAATCGGCTGCTCTGATGCCGCCGTGTTCCGGCTGTCAGC
GCAGGGGCGCCCGGTTCTTTTTGTCAAGACCGACCTGTCCGGTGCCCTGAATGAACTGCAGGACGAGGCA
GCGCGGCTATCGTGGCTGGCCACGACGGGCGTTCCTTGCGCAGCTGTGCTCGACGTTGTCACTGAAGCGG
GAAGGGACTGGCTGCTATTGGGCGAAGTGCCGGGGCAGGATCTCCTGTCATCTCACCTTGCTCCTGCCGA
GAAAGTATCCATCATGGCTGATGCAATGCGGCGGCTGCATACGCTTGATCCGGCTACCTGCCCATTCGAC
CACCAAGCGAAACATCGCATCGAGCGAGCACGTACTCGGATGGAAGCCGGTCTTGTCGATCAGGATGATC
TGGACGAAGAGCATCAGGGGCTCGCGCCAGCCGAACTGTTCGCCAGGCTCAAGGCGCGCATGCCCGACGG
CGAGGATCTCGTCGTGACCCATGGCGATGCCTGCTTGCCGAATATCATGGTGGAAAATGGCCGCTTTTCT
GGATTCATCGACTGTGGCCGGCTGGGTGTGGCGGACCGCTATCAGGACATAGCGTTGGCTACCCGTGATA
TTGCTGAAGAGCTTGGCGGCGAATGGGCTGACCGCTTCCTCGTGCTTTACGGTATCGCCGCTCCCGATTC
GCAGCGCATCGCCTTCTATCGCCTTCTTGACGAGTTCTTCTGAGCGGGACTCTGGGGTTCGAAATGACCG
ACCAAGCGACGCCCAACCTGCCATCACGAGATTTCGATTCCACCGCCGCCTTCTATGAAAGGTTGGGCTT
CGGAATCGTTTTCCGGGACGCCGGCTGGATGATCCTCCAGCGCGGGGATCTCATGCTGGAGTTCTTCGCC
CACCCCAACTTGTTTATTGCAGCTTATAATGGTTACAAATAAAGCAATAGCATCACAAATTTCACAAATA
AAGCATTTTTTTCACTGCATTCTAGTTGTGGTTTGTCCAAACTCATCAATGTATCTTATCATGTCTGTAT
ACCGTCGACCTCTAGCTAGAGCTTGGCGTAATCATGGTCATAGCTGTTTCCTGTGTGAAATTGTTATCCG
CTCACAATTCCACACAACATACGAGCCGGAAGCATAAAGTGTAAAGCCTGGGGTGCCTAATGAGTGAGCT
AACTCACATTAATTGCGTTGCGCTCACTGCCCGCTTTCCAGTCGGGAAACCTGTCGTGCCAGCTGCATTA
ATGAATCGGCCAACGCGCGGGGAGAGGCGGTTTGCGTATTGGGCGCTCTTCCGCTTCCTCGCTCACTGAC
TCGCTGCGCTCGGTCGTTCGGCTGCGGCGAGCGGTATCAGCTCACTCAAAGGCGGTAATACGGTTATCCA
CAGAATCAGGGGATAACGCAGGAAAGAACATGTGAGCAAAAGGCCAGCAAAAGGCCAGGAACCGTAAAAA
GGCCGCGTTGCTGGCGTTTTTCCATAGGCTCCGCCCCCCTGACGAGCATCACAAAAATCGACGCTCAAGT
CAGAGGTGGCGAAACCCGACAGGACTATAAAGATACCAGGCGTTTCCCCCTGGAAGCTCCCTCGTGCGCT
CTCCTGTTCCGACCCTGCCGCTTACCGGATACCTGTCCGCCTTTCTCCCTTCGGGAAGCGTGGCGCTTTC
TCATAGCTCACGCTGTAGGTATCTCAGTTCGGTGTAGGTCGTTCGCTCCAAGCTGGGCTGTGTGCACGAA
CCCCCCGTTCAGCCCGACCGCTGCGCCTTATCCGGTAACTATCGTCTTGAGTCCAACCCGGTAAGACACG
ACTTATCGCCACTGGCAGCAGCCACTGGTAACAGGATTAGCAGAGCGAGGTATGTAGGCGGTGCTACAGA
GTTCTTGAAGTGGTGGCCTAACTACGGCTACACTAGAAGAACAGTATTTGGTATCTGCGCTCTGCTGAAG
CCAGTTACCTTCGGAAAAAGAGTTGGTAGCTCTTGATCCGGCAAACAAACCACCGCTGGTAGCGGTGGTT
TTTTTGTTTGCAAGCAGCAGATTACGCGCAGAAAAAAAGGATCTCAAGAAGATCCTTTGATCTTTTCTAC
GGGGTCTGACGCTCAGTGGAACGAAAACTCACGTTAAGGGATTTTGGTCATGAGATTATCAAAAAGGATC
TTCACCTAGATCCTTTTAAATTAAAAATGAAGTTTTAAATCAATCTAAAGTATATATGAGTAAACTTGGT
CTGACAGTTACCAATGCTTAATCAGTGAGGCACCTATCTCAGCGATCTGTCTATTTCGTTCATCCATAGT
TGCCTGACTCCCCGTCGTGTAGATAACTACGATACGGGAGGGCTTACCATCTGGCCCCAGTGCTGCAATG
ATACCGCGAGACCCACGCTCACCGGCTCCAGATTTATCAGCAATAAACCAGCCAGCCGGAAGGGCCGAGC
GCAGAAGTGGTCCTGCAACTTTATCCGCCTCCATCCAGTCTATTAATTGTTGCCGGGAAGCTAGAGTAAG
TAGTTCGCCAGTTAATAGTTTGCGCAACGTTGTTGCCATTGCTACAGGCATCGTGGTGTCACGCTCGTCG
TTTGGTATGGCTTCATTCAGCTCCGGTTCCCAACGATCAAGGCGAGTTACATGATCCCCCATGTTGTGCA
AAAAAGCGGTTAGCTCCTTCGGTCCTCCGATCGTTGTCAGAAGTAAGTTGGCCGCAGTGTTATCACTCAT
GGTTATGGCAGCACTGCATAATTCTCTTACTGTCATGCCATCCGTAAGATGCTTTTCTGTGACTGGTGAG
TACTCAACCAAGTCATTCTGAGAATAGTGTATGCGGCGACCGAGTTGCTCTTGCCCGGCGTCAATACGGG
ATAATACCGCGCCACATAGCAGAACTTTAAAAGTGCTCATCATTGGAAAACGTTCTTCGGGGCGAAAACT
CTCAAGGATCTTACCGCTGTTGAGATCCAGTTCGATGTAACCCACTCGTGCACCCAACTGATCTTCAGCA
TCTTTTACTTTCACCAGCGTTTCTGGGTGAGCAAAAACAGGAAGGCAAAATGCCGCAAAAAAGGGAATAA
GGGCGACACGGAAATGTTGAATACTCATACTCTTCCTTTTTCAATATTATTGAAGCATTTATCAGGGTTA
TTGTCTCATGAGCGGATACATATTTGAATGTATTTAGAAAAATAAACAAATAGGGGTTCCGCGCACATTT
CCCCGAAAAGTGCCACCTGACGTCGACGGATCGGGAGATCTCCCGATCCCCTATGGTGCACTCTCAGTAC
AATCTGCTCTGATGCCGCATAGTTAAGCCAGTATCTGCTCCCTGCTTGTGTGTTGGAGGTCGCTGAGTAG
TGCGCGAGCAAAATTTAAGCTACAACAAGGCAAGGCTTGACCGACAATTGCATGAAGAATCTGCTTAGGG
TTAGGCGTTTTGCGCTGCTTCGCGATGTACGGGCCAGATATACGCGTT
